Addgene plasmid #14646: Mouse ZP3 (JD#47)
Depositing lab: Jurrien Dean. Depositing organization: National Institute of Diabetes & Digestive & Kidney Diseases (NIDDK). Publication: Molecular analysis of cDNA coding for ZP3, a sperm binding protein of the mouse zona pellucida. Ringuette MJ, Chamberlin ME, Baur AW, Sobieski DA, Dean J. Dev Biol. 1988 Jun . 127(2):287-95. 10.1016/0012-1606(88)90315-6 PubMed 3378665.
Backbone
  Vector backbone: pBluescript KS
  Backbone manufacturer: Stratagene
  Backbone size w/o insert (bp): 2961
  Vector type: Bacterial Expression
Growth in bacteria
  Bacterial resistance: Ampicillin, 100 μg/mL
  Growth temperature: 37°C
  Growth strain: DH5alpha
  Copy number: High Copy
Gene/Insert
  Gene/Insert name: ZP3
  Species: M. musculus (mouse)
  Insert size (bp): 1400
  Entrez Gene: Zp3 (a.k.a. Zp-, Zp-3)
  Cloning method: Restriction Enzyme; 5′ cloning site Hind III (not destroyed); 3′ cloning site EcoR I (not destroyed)
  Sequencing primers: 5′ SP6; 3′ T7
Terms and licenses: Academic/Nonprofit Terms; Industry Terms: Not Available to Industry
How to cite: Mouse ZP3 (JD#47) was a gift from Jurrien Dean (Addgene plasmid # 14646 ; http://n2t.net/addgene:14646 ; RRID:Addgene_14646)
