[The description below was written by a language model from this plasmid's Addgene catalogue record.]
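Description:
Mouse ZP3 (JD#47) is a cDNA clone of the mouse Zp3 gene carried in pBluescript KS, a small (about 3 kb) high-copy phagemid cloning vector. The plasmid is propagated in standard E. coli cloning strains and selected with ampicillin. Although the repository classifies it as a bacterial expression vector, pBluescript is principally a general-purpose cloning and in vitro transcription backbone. No feature table accompanies the record, so backbone elements such as the origin of replication, f1 origin, lacZα region and flanking phage promoters can only be inferred from the named backbone and are not individually documented here.

The insert is roughly 1.4 kb of mouse ZP3 sequence, cloned by restriction digestion between a 5′ HindIII site and a 3′ EcoRI site, both of which remain intact, so the fragment can be excised again for subcloning. ZP3 encodes a glycoprotein of the zona pellucida, the extracellular coat surrounding the oocyte, and is described in the associated publication as a sperm-binding protein. The record does not mention any tags, fusions, mutations or a dedicated promoter driving expression of the insert, nor whether the insert covers the complete coding region. It lists SP6 and T7 as sequencing primers; this is somewhat unusual, since pBluescript KS normally carries T3 and T7 promoters flanking its polylinker, so the SP6 entry should be treated with caution.

The clone is best regarded as a source of mouse ZP3 cDNA, suitable as a template for subcloning into expression vectors, for generating hybridisation probes, or for sequence analysis in studies of oocyte-specific gene expression and fertilisation.
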