>Addgene plasmid #14646 | Mouse ZP3 (JD#47) | addgene partial sequence | sequence record 21224 | 14646 with SP6
CAGGTGGGAGGGTGGGCCATCGGTGATATAAGAACAGTGGTGTCAGCCTCTCATTCTGAGCCCAGCTGTA
CTCCAGGCGGGACCATGGCGTCAAGCTATTTCCTCTTCCTTTGTCTCCTGCTGTGTGGAGGCCCCGAGCT
GTGCAATTCCCAGACTCTGTGGCTTTTGCCGGGTGGAACTCCCACCCCAGTGGGGTCCTCATCACCTGTG
AAGGTGGAGTGTCTGGAAGCTGAACTAGTGGTGACTGTCAGTAGAGACCTTTTTGGCACGGGGAAGCTGG
TGCAGCCCGGGGACCTCACCCTTGGCTCAGAGGGTTGTCAGCCCCGGGTGTCCGTGGATACCGACGTGGT
CAGGTTCAACGCCCAGTTGCACGAGTGCAGCAGCAGGGTGCAGATGACGAAAGATGCCCTGGTGTACAGC
ACCTTCCTACTCCACGACCCTCGCCCTGTGAGTGGCCTGTCCATCCTCAGGACTAACCGTGTGGAGGTAC
CCATTGAGTGCCGATACCCCAGGCAGGGCAATGTGAGCAGCCACCCTATCCAGCCCACCTGGGTTCCCTT
CAGAGCCACTGTGTCCTCAGAGGAGAAACTGGCTTTCTCTCTTCGCCTGATGGAGGAGAACTGGAATACT
GAGAAATCGGCTCCCACCTTCCACCTGGGAGAGGTAGCCCACCTCCAGGCAGAAGTCCAGACTGGAAGCC
ACCTGCCGCTGCAGCTGTTTGTGGACCACTGCGTGGCCACGCCTTCACCTTTGCCAGACCCGAACTCCTC
CCCCTATCACTTCATCGTGGACTTCCACGGTTGCCTTGTGGATGGTCTATCTGAGAGCTTTTCGGCATTT
CAAGTCCCCAGACCCCGGCCAGAGACTCTCCAGTTCACGGTGG
